Addgene plasmid #45815: pBabe HA-Runx1-neo
Depositing lab: Kevin Janes. Depositing organization: University of Virginia. Publication: Intersection of FOXO- and RUNX1-mediated gene expression programs in single breast epithelial cells during morphogenesis and tumor progression. Wang L, Brugge JS, Janes KA. Proc Natl Acad Sci U S A. 2011 Oct 4;108(40):E803-12. doi: 10.1073/pnas.1103423108. Epub 2011 Aug 22. PubMed 21873240.
Backbone
  Vector backbone: pBabe neo
  Backbone manufacturer: Weinberg Lab (Addgene plasmid 1767)
  Backbone size w/o insert (bp): 5300
  Total vector size (bp): 6600
  Vector type: Mammalian Expression, Retroviral
  Selectable markers: Neomycin (select with G418)
Growth in bacteria
  Bacterial resistance: Ampicillin, 100 μg/mL
  Growth temperature: 37°C
  Growth strain: Stbl3
  Copy number: High Copy
Gene/Insert
  Gene/Insert name: Runx1 (alt names: AML1; runt related transcription factor 1; Cbfa2)
  Species: M. musculus (mouse)
  Insert size (bp): 1347
  GenBank ID: NM_0011110022
  Entrez Gene: Runx1 (a.k.a. AML1, CBF-alpha-2, Cbfa2, Pebp2a2, Pebpa2b)
  Tag / fusion protein: HA (N terminal on insert)
  Cloning method: Restriction Enzyme; 5′ cloning site BglII (destroyed during cloning); 3′ cloning site EcoRI (not destroyed)
  Sequencing primers: 5′ pBABE 5'; 3′ pBABE 3'
Terms and licenses: Academic/Nonprofit Terms; Industry Terms: Not Available to Industry
Depositor comments: pBabe HA-Runx1 neo was constructed by PCR using a mouse Runx1 template (Open Biosystems) and the following primers: GCGCAGATCTATGTACCCATACGACGTCCCAGACTACGCTGCTTCAGACAGCATTTTTGAGTC (forward), GCGCGAATTCTCAGAAGCATTCACAGTTTCC (reverse). The PCR product was gel purified, digested with BglII and EcoRI, and then ligated into pBabe neo, which had been digested with BamHI and EcoRI and then dephosphorylated.
How to cite: pBabe HA-Runx1-neo was a gift from Kevin Janes (Addgene plasmid # 45815 ; http://n2t.net/addgene:45815 ; RRID:Addgene_45815)
