[The description below was written by a language model from this plasmid's Addgene catalogue record.]
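Description:
pBabe HA-Runx1-neo is a retroviral mammalian expression plasmid built on the pBabe neo backbone, with a total size of about 6.6 kb (roughly 5.3 kb of backbone plus the insert). It is maintained in bacteria as a high-copy plasmid under ampicillin selection, and the record lists a recombination-deficient strain (Stbl3) for propagation, a common choice for vectors carrying repeated LTR sequences. In mammalian cells, a neomycin resistance marker allows stable transductants to be selected with G418.

The payload is a 1,347 bp mouse Runx1 coding sequence (runt-related transcription factor 1, also known as AML1 or Cbfa2) carrying an N-terminal HA epitope tag for detection by immunoblotting or immunostaining. The tag was introduced through the forward PCR primer when the insert was amplified from a mouse Runx1 template. The product was cut with BglII and EcoRI and ligated into BamHI/EcoRI-digested, dephosphorylated pBabe neo. The compatible BglII/BamHI ends destroyed the 5′ site, while the 3′ EcoRI site remains intact. The record does not explicitly state the promoter and no feature table is provided. In pBabe-type vectors generally, the inserted gene is transcribed from the 5′ retroviral LTR, and the LTRs and packaging signal allow the transcript to be packaged into retroviral particles when the plasmid is introduced into a suitable packaging cell line.

The construct is suited to stable, integrated ectopic expression of tagged RUNX1 in dividing mammalian cells. The associated study examined FOXO- and RUNX1-mediated gene expression programs in breast epithelial cells during morphogenesis and tumor progression.
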