>Addgene plasmid #45815 | pBabe HA-Runx1-neo | addgene partial sequence | sequence record 65155 | pBABE5 5'-CTTTATCCAGCCCTCAC-3'
TATGTACCCATACGACGTCCCAGACTACGCTGCTTCAGACAGCATTTTTGAGTCATTTCCCTCATATCCA
CAGTGCTTCATGAGAGATGCCAGCACGAGCCGCCGCTTCACGCCGCCTTCCACCGCGCTGAGCCCCGGCA
AGATGAGCGAGGCGCTGCCGCTGGGCGCCCCGGATGGCGGCGCCGCCCTGGCCAGCAAGCTGAGGAGCGG
CGACCGCAGCATGGTGGAGGTACTAGCTGACCACCCCGGCGAGCTAGTGCGCACCGACAGCCCCAACTTC
CTCTGCTCCGTGCTACCCACTCACTGGCGCTGCAACAAGACCCTGCCCATCGCTTTCAAGGTGGTGGCAC
TGGGGGACGTCCCGGATGGCACTCTGGTCACCGTCATGGCAGGCAACGATGAAAACTACTCGGCAGAACT
GAGAAATGCTACCGCGGCCATGAAGAACCAGGTAGCGAGATTCAACGACCTCAGGTTTGTCGGGCGGAGC
GGTAGAGGCAAGAGCTTCACTCTGACCATCACCGTCTTTACAAATCCGCCACAAGTTGCCACCTACCATA
GAGCCATCAAAATCACAGTGGACGGCCCCCGAGAACCCCGAAATGCCAGGCAGATCCAGCCGTCCCCACC
GTGGTCCTATGACCAGTCCTACCAGTACCTGGGATCCATCACCTCTTCCTCTGTCCACCCAGCGACACCC
ATTTCACCCGGCCGTGCCAGCGGCATGACCAGCCTCTCTGCAGAACTTTCCAGTCGACTCTCAACGGCTC
CGGACCTGACCGCCTTCGGCGACCCACGCCAGTTCCCTACTCTGCCGTCCATCTCAGACCCGCGCATGCA
CTACCCAGGCGCCTTCACCTACTCGCCGCCGGTCACGTCGGGCATCGGCATCGGCATGTCAGCCATGAGC
TCGGCCTCTCGCTACCACACCTACCTGCCGCCGCCCTACCCCGGCTCCTCACAGGCGCAGGCCGGGCCCT
TCCAGACCGGCTCGCCCTCCTACCATCTATA
